LOCUS       Exported 6076 bp ds-DNA circular SYN 13-MAY-2021
DEFINITION  synthetic circular DNA
ACCESSION   .
VERSION     .
KEYWORDS    pET21a-Ef0113
SOURCE      synthetic DNA construct
  ORGANISM  synthetic DNA construct
REFERENCE   1 (bases 1 to 6076)
  AUTHORS   Stanton BC, Nielsen AA, Tamsir A, Clancy K, Peterson T, Voigt CA
  TITLE     Genomic mining of prokaryotic repressors for orthogonal logic gates.
  JOURNAL   Nat Chem Biol. 2013 Dec 8. doi: 10.1038/nchembio.1411.
  PUBMED    24316737
REFERENCE   2 (bases 1 to 6076)
  AUTHORS   .
  TITLE     Direct Submission
  JOURNAL   Exported May 13, 2021 from SnapGene Server 1.1.58
            http://www.snapgene.com
FEATURES             Location/Qualifiers
     source          1..6076
                     /organism="synthetic DNA construct"
                     /mol_type="other DNA"
     rep_origin      12..467
                     /direction=RIGHT
                     /label=f1 ori
                     /note="f1 bacteriophage origin of replication; arrow
                     indicates direction of (+) strand synthesis"
     primer_bind     complement(99..118)
                     /label=F1ori-R
                     /note="F1 origin, reverse primer"
     primer_bind     309..330
                     /label=F1ori-F
                     /note="F1 origin, forward primer"
     promoter        494..598
                     /gene="bla"
                     /label=AmpR promoter
     CDS             599..1459
                     /codon_start=1
                     /gene="bla"
                     /product="beta-lactamase"
                     /label=AmpR
                     /note="confers resistance to ampicillin, carbenicillin, and
                     related antibiotics"
                     /translation="MSIQHFRVALIPFFAAFCLPVFAHPETLVKVKDAEDQLGARVGYI
                     ELDLNSGKILESFRPEERFPMMSTFKVLLCGAVLSRIDAGQEQLGRRIHYSQNDLVEYS
                     PVTEKHLTDGMTVRELCSAAITMSDNTAANLLLTTIGGPKELTAFLHNMGDHVTRLDRW
                     EPELNEAIPNDERDTTMPAAMATTLRKLLTGELLTLASRQQLIDWMEADKVAGPLLRSA
                     LPAGWFIADKSGAGERGSRGIIAALGPDGKPSRIVVIYTTGSQATMDERNRQIAEIGAS
                     LIKHW"
     primer_bind     complement(817..836)
                     /label=Amp-R
                     /note="Ampicillin resistance gene, reverse primer"
     rep_origin      1630..2218
                     /direction=RIGHT
                     /label=ori
                     /note="high-copy-number ColE1/pMB1/pBR322/pUC origin of
                     replication"
     primer_bind     2119..2138
                     /label=pBR322ori-F
                     /note="pBR322 origin, forward primer"
     primer_bind     2372..2389
                     /label=L4440
                     /note="L4440 vector, forward primer"
     misc_feature    2404..2546
                     /label=bom
                     /note="basis of mobility region from pBR322"
     primer_bind     complement(2472..2491)
                     /label=pRS-marker
                     /note="pRS vectors, use to sequence yeast selectable
                     marker"
     primer_bind     2632..2654
                     /label=pGEX 3'
                     /note="pGEX vectors, reverse primer"
     CDS             complement(2648..2839)
                     /codon_start=1
                     /gene="rop"
                     /product="Rop protein, which maintains plasmids at low copy
                     number"
                     /label=rop
                     /translation="MTKQEKTALNMARFIRSQTLTLLEKLNELDADEQADICESLHDHA
                     DELYRSCLARFGDDGENL"
     CDS             complement(3648..4730)
                     /codon_start=1
                     /gene="lacI"
                     /product="lac repressor"
                     /label=lacI
                     /note="The lac repressor binds to the lac operator to
                     inhibit transcription in E. coli. This inhibition can be
                     relieved by adding lactose or
                     isopropyl-beta-D-thiogalactopyranoside (IPTG)."
                     /translation="MKPVTLYDVAEYAGVSYQTVSRVVNQASHVSAKTREKVEAAMAEL
                     NYIPNRVAQQLAGKQSLLIGVATSSLALHAPSQIVAAIKSRADQLGASVVVSMVERSGV
                     EACKAAVHNLLAQRVSGLIINYPLDDQDAIAVEAACTNVPALFLDVSDQTPINSIIFSH
                     EDGTRLGVEHLVALGHQQIALLAGPLSSVSARLRLAGWHKYLTRNQIQPIAEREGDWSA
                     MSGFQQTMQMLNEGIVPTAMLVANDQMALGAMRAITESGLRVGADISVVGYDDTEDSSC
                     YIPPLTTIKQDFRLLGQTSVDRLLQLSQGQAVKGNQLLPVSLVKRKTTLAPNTQTASPR
                     ALADSLMQLARQVSRLESGQ"
     primer_bind     4692..4711
                     /label=LacI-R
                     /note="LacI, reverse primer"
     promoter        complement(4731..4808)
                     /gene="lacI"
                     /label=lacI promoter
     primer_bind     5014..5033
                     /label=pBRrevBam
                     /note="pBR322 vectors, tet region, downstream of BamHI,
                     reverse primer"
     primer_bind     5117..5136
                     /label=T7
                     /note="T7 promoter, forward primer"
     promoter        5117..5135
                     /label=T7 promoter
                     /note="promoter for bacteriophage T7 RNA polymerase"
     protein_bind    5136..5160
                     /label=lac operator
                     /bound_moiety="lac repressor encoded by lacI"
                     /note="The lac repressor binds to the lac operator to
                     inhibit transcription in E. coli. This inhibition can be
                     relieved by adding lactose or
                     isopropyl-beta-D-thiogalactopyranoside (IPTG)."
     RBS             5174..5196
                     /note="efficient ribosome binding site from bacteriophage
                     T7 gene 10 (Olins and Rangwala, 1989)"
     CDS             5215..5232
                     /codon_start=1
                     /product="6xHis affinity tag"
                     /label=6xHis
                     /translation="HHHHHH"
     CDS             5242..5265
                     /codon_start=1
                     /product="recognition and cleavage site for human
                     rhinovirus 3C and PreScission proteases"
                     /label=HRV 3C site
                     /translation="LEVLFQGP"
     CDS             5920..5937
                     /codon_start=1
                     /product="6xHis affinity tag"
                     /label=6xHis
                     /translation="HHHHHH"
     primer_bind     complement(5990..6008)
                     /label=T7 Term
                     /note="T7 terminator, reverse primer"
     terminator      6004..6051
                     /label=T7 terminator
                     /note="transcription terminator for bacteriophage T7 RNA
                     polymerase"
ORIGIN
        1 tggcgaatgg gnnnnnnnnn nnnnnnnnnn nnnnnnnnnn nnnnnnnnnn nnnnnnnnnn
       61 nnnnnnnnnn nnnnnnnnnn nnnnnnnnnn nnnnnnnnnn nnnnnnnnnn nnnnnnnnnn
      121 nnnnnnnnnn nnnnncnnnn nnnnnnnnnn nnnnnnnnnn nnnnnnnnnn nnnnnnnnnn
      181 nnnnnnnnnn nnnnnnnnnn nnnnnnnnnn nnnnnnnnnn nnnnnnnann nnnnnnnnnn
      241 nnnnnnnnnn nnnnnnnnnn nnnnnnnnnn nnnnnnncct ttgacgttgg agtccacgtt
      301 ctttaatagt ggactcttgt tccaaactgg aacaacactc aaccctatct cggtctattc
      361 ttttgattta taagggattt tgccgatttc ggcctattgg ttaaaaaatg agctgattta
      421 acaaaaattt aacgcgaatt ttaacaaaat attaacgttt acaatttcag gtggcacttt
      481 tcggggaaat gtgcgcggaa cccctatttg tttatttttc taaatacatt caaatatgta
      541 tccgctcatg agacaataac cctgataaat gcttcaataa tattgaaaaa ggaagagtat
      601 gagtattcaa catttccgtg tcgcccttat tccctttttt gcggcatttt gccttcctgt
      661 ttttgctcac ccagaaacgc tggtgaaagt aaaagatgct gaagatcagt tgggtgcacg
      721 agtgggttac atcgaactgg atctcaacag cggtaagatc cttgagagtt ttcgccccga
      781 agaacgtttt ccaatgatga gcacttttaa agttctgcta tgtggcgcgg tattatcccg
      841 tattgacgcc gggcaagagc aactcggtcg ccgcatacac tattctcaga atgacttggt
      901 tgagtactca ccagtcacag aaaagcatct tacggatggc atgacagtaa gagaattatg
      961 cagtgctgcc ataaccatga gtgataacac tgcggccaac ttacttctga caacgatcgg
     1021 aggaccgaag gagctaaccg cttttttgca caacatgggg gatcatgtaa ctcgccttga
     1081 tcgttgggaa ccggagctga atgaagccat accaaacgac gagcgtgaca ccacgatgcc
     1141 tgcagcaatg gcaacaacgt tgcgcaaact attaactggc gaactactta ctctagcttc
     1201 ccggcaacaa ttaatagact ggatggaggc ggataaagtt gcaggaccac ttctgcgctc
     1261 ggcccttccg gctggctggt ttattgctga taaatctgga gccggtgagc gtgggtctcg
     1321 cggtatcatt gcagcactgg ggccagatgg taagccctcc cgtatcgtag ttatctacac
     1381 gacggggagt caggcaacta tggatgaacg aaatagacag atcgctgaga taggtgcctc
     1441 actgattaag cattggtaac tgtcagacca agtttactca tatatacttt agattgattt
     1501 aaaacttcat ttttaattta aaaggatcta ggtgaagatc ctttttgata atctcatgac
     1561 caaaatccct taacgtgagt tttcgttcca ctgagcgtca gaccccgtag aaaagatcaa
     1621 aggatcttct tgagatcctt tttttctgcg cgtaatctgc tgcttgcaaa caaaaaaacc
     1681 accgctacca gcggtggttt gtttgccgga tcaagagcta ccaactcttt ttccgaaggt
     1741 aactggcttc agcagagcgc agataccaaa tactgtcctt ctagtgtagc cgtagttagg
     1801 ccaccacttc aagaactctg tagcaccgcc tacatacctc gctctgctaa tcctgttacc
     1861 agtggctgct gccagtggcg ataagtcgtg tcttaccggg ttggactcaa gacgatagtt
     1921 accggataag gcgcagcggt cgggctgaac ggggggttcg tgcacacagc ccagcttgga
     1981 gcgaacgacc tacaccgaac tgagatacct acagcgtgag ctatgagaaa gcgccacgct
     2041 tcccgaaggg agaaaggcgg acaggtatcc ggtaagcggc agggtcggaa caggagagcg
     2101 cacgagggag cttccagggg gaaacgcctg gtatctttat agtcctgtcg ggtttcgcca
     2161 cctctgactt gagcgtcgat ttttgtgatg ctcgtcaggg gggcggagcc tatggaaaaa
     2221 cgccagcaac gcggcctttt tacggttcct ggccttttgc tggccttttg ctcacatgtt
     2281 ctttcctgcg ttatcccctg attctgtgga taaccgtatt accgcctttg agtgagctga
     2341 taccgctcgc cgcagccgaa cgaccgagcg cagcgagtca gtgagcgagg aagcggaaga
     2401 gcgcctgatg cggtattttc tccttacgca tctgtgcggt atttcacacc gcatatatgg
     2461 tgcactctca gtacaatctg ctctgatgcc gcatagttaa gccagtatac actccgctat
     2521 cgctacgtga ctgggtcatg gctgcgcccc gacacccgcc aacacccgct gacgcgccct
     2581 gacgggcttg tctgctcccg gcatccgctt acagacaagc tgtgaccgtc tccgggagct
     2641 gcatgtgtca gaggttttca ccgtcatcac cgaaacgcgc gaggcagctg cggtaaagct
     2701 catcagcgtg gtcgtgaagc gattcacaga tgtctgcctg ttcatccgcg tccagctcgt
     2761 tgagtttctc cagaagcgtt aatgtctggc ttctgataaa gcgggccatg ttaagggcgg
     2821 ttttttcctg tttggtcact gatgcctccg tgtaaggggg atttctgttc atgggggtaa
     2881 tgataccgat gaaacgagag aggatgctca cgatacgggt tactgatgat gaacatgccc
     2941 ggttactgga acgttgtgag ggtaaacaac tggcggtatg gatgcggcgg gaccagagaa
     3001 aaatcactca gggtcaatgc cagcgcttcg ttaatacaga tgtaggtgtt ccacagggta
     3061 gccagcagca tcctgcgatg cagatccgga acataatggt gcagggcgct gacttccgcg
     3121 tttccagact ttacgaaaca cggaaaccga agaccattca tgttgttgct caggtcgcag
     3181 acgttttgca gcagcagtcg cttcacgttc gctcgcgtat cggtgattca ttctgctaac
     3241 cagtaaggca accccgccag cctagccggg tcctcaacga caggagcacg atcatgcgca
     3301 cccgtggggc cgccatgccg gcgataatgg cctgcttctc gccgaaacgt ttggtggcgg
     3361 gaccagtgac gaaggcttga gcgagggcgt gcaagattcc gaataccgca agcgacaggc
     3421 cgatcatcgt cgcgctccag cgaaagcggt cctcgccgaa aatgacccag agcgctgccg
     3481 gcacctgtcc tacgagttgc atgataaaga agacagtcat aagtgcggcg acgatagtca
     3541 tgccccgcgc ccaccggaag gagctgactg ggttgaaggc tctcaagggc atcggtcgag
     3601 atcccggtgc ctaatgagtg agctaactta cattaattgc gttgcgctca ctgcccgctt
     3661 tccagtcggg aaacctgtcg tgccagctgc attaatgaat cggccaacgc gcggggagag
     3721 gcggtttgcg tattgggcgc cagggtggtt tttcttttca ccagtgagac gggcaacagc
     3781 tgattgccct tcaccgcctg gccctgagag agttgcagca agcggtccac gctggtttgc
     3841 cccagcaggc gaaaatcctg tttgatggtg gttaacggcg ggatataaca tgagctgtct
     3901 tcggtatcgt cgtatcccac taccgagata tccgcaccaa cgcgcagccc ggactcggta
     3961 atggcgcgca ttgcgcccag cgccatctga tcgttggcaa ccagcatcgc agtgggaacg
     4021 atgccctcat tcagcatttg catggtttgt tgaaaaccgg acatggcact ccagtcgcct
     4081 tcccgttccg ctatcggctg aatttgattg cgagtgagat atttatgcca gccagccaga
     4141 cgcagacgcg ccgagacaga acttaatggg cccgctaaca gcgcgatttg ctggtgaccc
     4201 aatgcgacca gatgctccac gcccagtcgc gtaccgtctt catgggagaa aataatactg
     4261 ttgatgggtg tctggtcaga gacatcaaga aataacgccg gaacattagt gcaggcagct
     4321 tccacagcaa tggcatcctg gtcatccagc ggatagttaa tgatcagccc actgacgcgt
     4381 tgcgcgagaa gattgtgcac cgccgcttta caggcttcga cgccgcttcg ttctaccatc
     4441 gacaccacca cgctggcacc cagttgatcg gcgcgagatt taatcgccgc gacaatttgc
     4501 gacggcgcgt gcagggccag actggaggtg gcaacgccaa tcagcaacga ctgtttgccc
     4561 gccagttgtt gtgccacgcg gttgggaatg taattcagct ccgccatcgc cgcttccact
     4621 ttttcccgcg ttttcgcaga aacgtggctg gcctggttca ccacgcggga aacggtctga
     4681 taagagacac cggcatactc tgcgacatcg tataacgtta ctggtttcac attcaccacc
     4741 ctgaattgac tctcttccgg gcgctatcat gccataccgc gaaaggtttt gcgccattcg
     4801 atggtgtccg ggatctcgac gctctccctt atgcgactcc tgcattagga agcagcccag
     4861 tagtaggttg aggccgttga gcaccgccgc cgcaaggaat ggtgcatgca aggagatggc
     4921 gcccaacagt cccccggcca cggggcctgc caccataccc acgccgaaac aagcgctcat
     4981 gagcccgaag tggcgagccc gatcttcccc atcggtgatg tcggcgatat aggcgccagc
     5041 aaccgcacct gtggcgccgg tgatgccggc cacgatgcgt ccggcgtaga ggatcgagat
     5101 ctcgatcccg cgaaattaat acgactcact ataggggaat tgtgagcgga taacaattcc
     5161 cctctagaat aattttgttt aactttaaga aggagatata ccatgggcag cagccatcat
     5221 catcatcatc acagcagcgg cctggaagtt ctgttccagg ggccccatat gagcatcaac
     5281 aaaaaagaca tcaaaaaaga agagatcatc tttaccgcca tgaaacactt tagcaaattc
     5341 ggctacgaaa aaaccaaact gctggatatt gccaatgaag caaaaaccag caccaccacc
     5401 gtttatagct ttttcaaaac caaacacgat ctgtatgaag ccgtgattgt gtataacctg
     5461 gatattatca acagcgaact ggaaaaaatc gccgataaaa gcagcaccat cgatgaatat
     5521 atcatgaaca ttattgaacg cgtgcgcctg aaaagcgata aagaacagct gctgctgaac
     5581 ttttatatgc tgattagcac caatagcgtg cagattaaaa acctggaaat catcgaaaaa
     5641 tttgaacgca aacgcttcag ctattacctg aaatttatcg agaacccgaa aatcaaagat
     5701 cgttataccc tgctgttcat cgataacatt atcaccatct acatctacag ctacttcaac
     5761 gtgttttatc gcaaaaaaat ctttctgtat ctgagcctgt atcagcagga tcgtgaaagc
     5821 attgaatttg aagaggatct gatgaaatat ctgaaactgc tggtgaaaaa acgcctgctg
     5881 gaaattgaat aaggatccaa gcttgcggcc gcactcgagc accaccacca ccaccactga
     5941 gatccggctg ctaacaaagc ccgaaaggaa gctgagttgg ctgctgccac cgctgagcaa
     6001 taactagcat aaccccttgg ggcctctaaa cgggtcttga ggggtttttt gctgaaagga
     6061 ggaactatat ccggat
//
