[The description below was written by a language model from this plasmid's Addgene catalogue record and the feature table of its GenBank file.]
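Description:
pET21a-Ef0113 is a bacterial expression plasmid of about 6.1 kb built on the pET21a backbone. It carries a synthesized 624 bp coding sequence for Ef0113 from Enterococcus faecalis. It replicates in E. coli from a ColE1/pMB1-type origin and is selected with ampicillin through the beta-lactamase gene. The catalogue lists it as high copy. However, the feature table also shows the pBR322-derived bom region and the rop gene, whose product normally lowers copy number. An f1 phage origin is present, which permits single-stranded DNA production.

The insert sits in a standard T7lac expression cassette. A T7 promoter is followed directly by a lac operator and the strong T7 gene 10 ribosome binding site, and the unit ends at the T7 terminator. The plasmid-borne lacI gene supplies the repressor that keeps the promoter off until IPTG or lactose is added. Transcription also requires a host that provides T7 RNA polymerase. Upstream of the insert, the annotation shows an N-terminal 6xHis tag followed by an HRV 3C (PreScission) protease site, so the tag could be removed after affinity purification. A second 6xHis sequence, the native pET21a tag, is annotated downstream of the insert. The record does not say whether it is translated as part of the protein. The Ef0113 open reading frame itself is not annotated in the feature table, but it presumably lies in the gap between the protease site and the downstream His tag.

The plasmid was deposited with a study that mined prokaryotic genomes for repressors to build orthogonal genetic logic gates. This context suggests that Ef0113 is one of the candidate repressors and that the construct serves for its overexpression and purification, although the record does not state a specific use.
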