Addgene plasmid #51168: pET21a-Ef0113
Depositing lab: Christopher Voigt. Depositing organization: University of California, San Francisco (UCSF). Publication: Genomic mining of prokaryotic repressors for orthogonal logic gates. Stanton BC, Nielsen AA, Tamsir A, Clancy K, Peterson T, Voigt CA. Nat Chem Biol. 2013 Dec 8. doi: 10.1038/nchembio.1411. PubMed 24316737.
Backbone
  Vector backbone: pET21a
  Vector type: Bacterial Expression, Synthetic Biology
Growth in bacteria
  Bacterial resistance: Ampicillin, 100 μg/mL
  Growth temperature: 37°C
  Growth strain: DH10B
  Copy number: High Copy
Gene/Insert
  Gene/Insert name: Ef0113
  Species: Enterococcus faecalis
  Insert size (bp): 624
  Promoter: T7
  Tag / fusion protein: 6x-his (N terminal on backbone)
  Cloning method: Unknown
  Sequencing primers: 5′ T7 short
Terms and licenses: Academic/Nonprofit Terms; Industry Terms: Not Available to Industry
Depositor comments: UCSF Case No. SF11-016-2; U.S. Patent Application 13/489,205. GeneArt inserted the synthesized fragment into a pET21a vector.
How to cite: pET21a-Ef0113 was a gift from Christopher Voigt (Addgene plasmid # 51168 ; http://n2t.net/addgene:51168 ; RRID:Addgene_51168)
