>Addgene plasmid #51168 | pET21a-Ef0113 | depositor partial sequence | sequence record 77530 | repressor ORF
ATGAGCATCAACAAAAAAGACATCAAAAAAGAAGAGATCATCTTTACCGCCATGAAACACTTTAGCAAAT
TCGGCTACGAAAAAACCAAACTGCTGGATATTGCCAATGAAGCAAAAACCAGCACCACCACCGTTTATAG
CTTTTTCAAAACCAAACACGATCTGTATGAAGCCGTGATTGTGTATAACCTGGATATTATCAACAGCGAA
CTGGAAAAAATCGCCGATAAAAGCAGCACCATCGATGAATATATCATGAACATTATTGAACGCGTGCGCC
TGAAAAGCGATAAAGAACAGCTGCTGCTGAACTTTTATATGCTGATTAGCACCAATAGCGTGCAGATTAA
AAACCTGGAAATCATCGAAAAATTTGAACGCAAACGCTTCAGCTATTACCTGAAATTTATCGAGAACCCG
AAAATCAAAGATCGTTATACCCTGCTGTTCATCGATAACATTATCACCATCTACATCTACAGCTACTTCA
ACGTGTTTTATCGCAAAAAAATCTTTCTGTATCTGAGCCTGTATCAGCAGGATCGTGAAAGCATTGAATT
TGAAGAGGATCTGATGAAATATCTGAAACTGCTGGTGAAAAAACGCCTGCTGGAAATTGAATAA
