>Addgene plasmid #51168 | pET21a-Ef0113 | addgene partial sequence | sequence record 80211 | pBRrevBam 5'-GGTGATGTCGGCGATATAGG-3'
GATGCCGGCCACGATGCGTCCGGCGTAGAGGATCGAGATCTCGATCCCGCGAAATTAATACGACTCACTA
TAGGGGAATTGTGAGCGGATAACAATTCCCCTCTAGAAATAATTTTGTTTAACTTTAAGAAGGAGATATA
CCATGGGCAGCAGCCATCATCATCATCATCACAGCAGCGGCCTGGAAGTTCTGTTCCAGGGGCCCCATAT
GAGCATCAACAAAAAAGACATCAAAAAAGAAGAGATCATCTTTACCGCCATGAAACACTTTAGCAAATTC
GGCTACGAAAAAACCAAACTGCTGGATATTGCCAATGAAGCAAAAACCAGCACCACCACCGTTTATAGCT
TTTTCAAAACCAAACACGATCTGTATGAAGCCGTGATTGTGTATAACCTGGATATTATCAACAGCGAACT
GGAAAAAATCGCCGATAAAAGCAGCACCATCGATGAATATATCATGAACATTATTGAACGCGTGCGCCTG
AAAAGCGATAAAGAACAGCTGCTGCTGAACTTTTATATGCTGATTAGCACCAATAGCGTGCAGATTAAAA
ACCTGGAAATCATCGAAAAATTTGAACGCAAACGCTTCAGCTATTACCTGAAATTTATCGAGAACCCGAA
AATCAAAGATCGTTATACCCTGCTGTTCATCGATAACATTATCACCATCTACATCTACAGCTACTTCAAC
GTGTTTTATCGCAAAAAAATCTTTCTGTATCTGAGCCTGTATCAGCAGGATCGTGAAAGCATTGAATTTG
AAGAGGATCTGATGAAATATCTGAAACTGCTGGTGAAAAAACGCCTGCTGGAAATTGAATAAGGATCCAA
GCTTGCGGCCGCACTCGA
